Addgene plasmid #111696: MAC_N_TBG1
Purpose: MAC-tagged gene expression
Depositing lab: Markku Varjosalo. Depositing organization: University of Helsinki, Institute of Biotechnology. Publication: An AP-MS- and BioID-compatible MAC-tag enables comprehensive mapping of protein interactions and subcellular localizations. Liu X, Salokas K, Tamene F, Jiu Y, Weldatsadik RG, Ohman T, Varjosalo M. Nat Commun. 2018 Mar 22;9(1):1188. doi: 10.1038/s41467-018-03523-2. PubMed 29568061.
Backbone
  Vector backbone: MAC-tag-N
  Backbone manufacturer: Markku Varjosalo, Addgene plasmid #108078
  Vector type: Mammalian Expression
Growth in bacteria
  Bacterial resistance: Ampicillin, 100 μg/mL
  Growth temperature: 37°C
  Growth strain: DH5alpha
  Copy number: High Copy
Gene/Insert
  Gene/Insert name: TBG1 (alt name: TUBG1)
  Species: H. sapiens (human)
  Entrez Gene: TUBG1 (a.k.a. CDCBM4, GCP-1, TUBG, TUBGCP1)
  Cloning method: Gateway Cloning
Terms and licenses: Academic/Nonprofit Terms; Industry Terms: Not Available to Industry
Depositor comments: CCSB-DFCI hORFeome collection(11037_B03)
How to cite: MAC_N_TBG1 was a gift from Markku Varjosalo (Addgene plasmid # 111696 ; http://n2t.net/addgene:111696 ; RRID:Addgene_111696)
