[The description below was written by a language model from this plasmid's Addgene catalogue record and pLannotate feature annotations shown in this document.]
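Description:
MAC_N_TBG1 is a mammalian expression plasmid of about 7.7 kb that encodes human gamma-tubulin (TUBG1, also called TBG1) fused at its N-terminus to the MAC-tag. It was made by Gateway cloning of an ORF from a human ORFeome collection into the MAC-tag-N destination backbone. In bacteria it is maintained at high copy from a ColE1/pUC-type origin under ampicillin selection (AmpR). The table also shows a partial f1 origin and leftover lac promoter/operator sequences from the backbone.

The expression cassette starts with the CMV immediate-early enhancer and promoter. Short tet-operator matches sit just downstream of the promoter, which suggests a tetracycline-regulatable CMV arrangement, although the record does not say so explicitly. The annotated reading frame begins with an E. coli BirA biotin ligase coding sequence, followed by an HA epitope fragment and two Strep-Tag II fragments. An attB1 site then links the tag to the TUBG1 ORF, which is followed by attB2 and a bGH polyadenylation signal. According to the associated publication title, this composite tag supports both affinity purification–mass spectrometry, through the Strep and HA epitopes, and BioID proximity biotinylation, through the BirA module. A single construct can therefore be used to map stable interactors, nearby proteins and subcellular localisation.

Downstream, an FRT site directly precedes a hygromycin resistance gene and an SV40 poly(A) signal, with no full promoter annotated upstream of the gene. This layout is typical of FLP-mediated integration into a genomic FRT landing site, where correct insertion activates hygromycin resistance and yields isogenic stable cell lines. Gamma-tubulin is a centrosomal microtubule-nucleating protein, so it could plausibly serve as a localisation reference bait. The record, however, states the purpose only as MAC-tagged gene expression.
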