Features (pLannotate 1.2.2; 27 found; start..end, strand, type, name):
      9..388     +  enhancer       CMV enhancer: human cytomegalovirus immediate early enhancer
    389..592     +  promoter       CMV promoter: human cytomegalovirus (CMV) immediate early promoter
    594..613     +  promoter       PLtetO-1 promoter (fragment): modified phage lambda PL promoter with tet operator sites (Lutz and Bujard, 1997)
    615..634     +  promoter       PLtetO-1 promoter (fragment): modified phage lambda PL promoter with tet operator sites (Lutz and Bujard, 1997)
    642..675     +  promoter       TRE3GV promoter (fragment): 3rd-generation Tet-responsive promoter that can be activated by binding of Tet-On® 3G, optimized for retroviral and lentiviral vectors
    835..1797    +  CDS            birA: BIRA_ECOLI - Also known as bioR, dhbB. Experimental evidence at protein level: Swiss-Prot protein existence level 1. Acts both as a biotin--[acetyl-CoA-carboxylase] ligase and a biotin-operon repressor. In the presence of ATP, BirA activates biotin to form the BirA-biotinyl-5'-adenylate (BirA-bio-5'-AMP or holoBirA) complex. HoloBirA can either transfer the biotinyl moiety to the biotin carboxyl carrier protein (BCCP) subunit of acetyl-CoA carboxylase, or bind to the biotin operator site and inhibit transcription of the operon. From Escherichia coli (strain K12).
   1798..1823    +  CDS            3xHA (fragment): three tandem HA epitope tags
   1855..1874    +  CDS            Strep-Tag II (fragment): peptide that binds Strep-Tactin®, an engineered form of streptavidin
   1915..1937    +  CDS            Strep-Tag II (fragment): peptide that binds Strep-Tactin®, an engineered form of streptavidin
   1952..1969    +  protein_bind   attB1 (fragment): mutant version of attB; core recombination site for the Gateway® BP reaction BP Clonase™
   1975..3327    +  CDS            TUBG1: TBG1_HUMAN - Also known as TUBG. Experimental evidence at protein level: Swiss-Prot protein existence level 1. Tubulin is the major constituent of microtubules. The gamma chain is found at microtubule organizing centers (MTOC) such as the spindle poles or the centrosome. Pericentriolar matrix component that regulates alpha/beta chain minus-end nucleation, centrosome duplication and spindle formation. From Homo sapiens (Human).
   3330..3353    -  protein_bind   attB2: mutant version of attB; recombination site for the Gateway® BP reaction BP Clonase™
   3397..3621    +  polyA_signal   bGH poly(A) signal: bovine growth hormone polyadenylation signal
   3625..3646    +  promoter       SV40 promoter (fragment): SV40 enhancer and early promoter
   3667..3900    +  rep_origin     f1 ori (fragment) (sequence partly withheld): f1 bacteriophage origin of replication; arrow indicates direction of (+) strand synthesis
   3905..3952    +  protein_bind   FRT: FLP-mediated recombination occurs in the 8-bp core sequence TCTAGAAA (Turan and Bode, 2011). FLP recombinase from the Saccharomyces cerevisiae 2μ plasmid
   3960..4982    +  CDS            HygR: aminoglycoside phosphotransferase from E. coli; aph(4)-Ia; confers resistance to hygromycin
   4992..5117    +  CDS            ble (fragment): BLE_KLEPN - Experimental evidence at protein level: Swiss-Prot protein existence level 1. Binding protein with a strong affinity to the bleomycin family of antibiotics. Binds to CL990; an antimitotic-antibiotic compound. From Klebsiella pneumoniae.
   5112..5233    +  polyA_signal   SV40 poly(A) signal: SV40 polyadenylation signal
   5306..5322    -  protein_bind   lac operator: The lac repressor binds to the lac operator to inhibit transcription in E. coli. This inhibition can be relieved by adding lactose or isopropyl-β-D-thiogalactopyranoside (IPTG). lac repressor encoded by lacI
   5330..5360    -  promoter       lac promoter: promoter for the E. coli lac operon
   5375..5396    -  protein_bind   CAP binding site: CAP binding activates transcription in the presence of cAMP. E. coli catabolite activator protein
   5409..5501    -  CDS            lacI (fragment): lac repressor; lacI; The lac repressor binds to the lac operator to inhibit transcription in E. coli. This inhibition can be relieved by adding lactose or isopropyl-β-D-thiogalactopyranoside (IPTG).
   5684..6272    -  rep_origin     ori: high-copy-number ColE1/pMB1/pBR322/pUC origin of replication
   6443..7303    -  CDS            AmpR: β-lactamase; bla; confers resistance to ampicillin, carbenicillin, and related antibiotics
   7304..7408    -  promoter       AmpR promoter: bla
   7467..7519    -  misc_feature   bom (fragment): basis of mobility region from pBR322
>Addgene plasmid #111696 | MAC_N_TBG1 | addgene full sequence | sequence record 214715 | Addgene NGS Result
TACGCGTTGACATTGATTATTGACTAGTTATTAATAGTAATCAATTACGGGGTCATTAGTTCATAGCCCA
TATATGGAGTTCCGCGTTACATAACTTACGGTAAATGGCCCGCCTGGCTGACCGCCCAACGACCCCCGCC
CATTGACGTCAATAATGACGTATGTTCCCATAGTAACGCCAATAGGGACTTTCCATTGACGTCAATGGGT
GGAGTATTTACGGTAAACTGCCCACTTGGCAGTACATCAAGTGTATCATATGCCAAGTACGCCCCCTATT
GACGTCAATGACGGTAAATGGCCCGCCTGGCATTATGCCCAGTACATGACCTTATGGGACTTTCCTACTT
GGCAGTACATCTACGTATTAGTCATCGCTATTACCATGGTGATGCGGTTTTGGCAGTACATCAATGGGCG
TGGATAGCGGTTTGACTCACGGGGATTTCCAAGTCTCCACCCCATTGACGTCAATGGGAGTTTGTTTTGG
CACCAAAATCAACGGGACTTTCCAAAATGTCGTAACAACTCCGCCCCATTGACGCAAATGGGCGGTAGGC
GTGTACGGTGGGAGGTCTATATAAGCAGAGCTCTCCCTATCAGTGATAGAGATCTCCCTATCAGTGATAG
AGATCGTCGACGAGCTCGTTTAGTGAACCGTCAGATCGCCTGGAGACGCCATCCACGCTGTTTTGACCTC
CATAGAAGACACCGGGACCGATCCAGCCTCCGGACTCTAGCGTTTAAACTTAAGCTTGGTACCGAGCTCG
GATCCACTAGTCCAGTGTGGTGGAATTCTGCAGATATCCAGCACAGTGGCGGCCGCTCGAGACCATGAAG
GACAACACCGTGCCCCTGAAGCTGATCGCCCTGCTGGCCAACGGCGAGTTCCACTCTGGCGAGCAGCTGG
GCGAGACACTGGGCATGAGCAGAGCCGCCATCAACAAGCACATCCAGACCCTGCGGGACTGGGGCGTGGA
CGTGTTCACAGTGCCCGGCAAGGGCTACAGCCTGCCCGAGCCCATCCAGCTGCTGAACGCCAAGCAGATC
CTGGGCCAGCTGGATGGCGGATCTGTGGCCGTGCTGCCCGTGATCGACAGCACCAACCAGTATCTGCTCG
ACCGGATCGGCGAGCTGAAGTCCGGCGACGCCTGTATCGCCGAGTACCAGCAGGCCGGCAGAGGCGGCAG
GGGCAGAAAGTGGTTCAGCCCCTTCGGCGCCAACCTGTACCTGAGCATGTTCTGGAGACTGGAACAGGGC
CCAGCCGCCGCTATTGGCCTGAGCCTGGTCATCGGCATCGTGATGGCCGAGGTGCTGCGGAAGCTGGGCG
CCGACAAAGTGCGCGTGAAGTGGCCCAACGACCTGTATCTGCAGGACCGGAAGCTGGCCGGCATCCTGGT
GGAACTGACCGGCAAAACAGGCGACGCCGCCCAGATCGTGATCGGCGCTGGCATCAACATGGCCATGCGG
CGGGTGGAAGAGAGCGTGGTCAACCAGGGCTGGATCACCCTGCAGGAAGCCGGCATCAACCTGGACCGGA
ACACCCTGGCCGCCATGCTGATCAGAGAGCTGAGAGCCGCCCTGGAACTGTTCGAGCAGGAAGGCCTGGC
CCCCTACCTGAGCAGATGGGAGAAGCTGGACAACTTCATCAACCGGCCCGTGAAACTGATCATCGGCGAC
AAAGAGATCTTCGGCATCAGCCGGGGCATCGACAAGCAGGGGGCCCTGCTCCTGGAACAGGACGGCATCA
TCAAGCCCTGGATGGGCGGCGAGATCAGCCTGCGGAGCGCCGAGAAGTACCCATACGATGTTCCTGACTA
TGCCGGTACCGAGCTCGGATCCACCATGGCTAGCTGGAGCCACCCGCAGTTCGAGAAAGGTGGAGGTTCC
GGAGGTGGATCGGGAGGTGGATCGTGGAGCCACCCGCAGTTCGAAAAAGCGGCCGATATCACAAGTTTGT
ACAAAAAAGTTGGCATGCCGAGGGAAATCATCACCCTACAGTTGGGCCAGTGCGGCAATCAGATTGGGTT
CGAGTTCTGGAAACAGCTGTGCGCCGAGCATGGTATCAGCCCCGAGGGCATCGTGGAGGAGTTCGCCACC
GAGGGCACTGACCGCAAGGACGTCTTTTTCTACCAGGCAGACGATGAGCACTACATCCCCCGGGCCGTGC
TGCTGGACTTGGAACCCCGGGTGATCCACTCCATCCTCAACTCCCCCTATGCCAAGCTCTACAACCCAGA
GAACATCTACCTGTCGGAACATGGAGGAGGAGCTGGCAACAACTGGGCCAGCGGATTCTCCCAGGGAGAA
AAGATCCATGAGGACATTTTTGACATCATAGACCGGGAGGCAGATGGTAGTGACAGTCTAGAGGGCTTTG
TGCTGTGTCACTCCATTGCTGGGGGGACAGGCTCTGGACTGGGTTCCTACCTCTTAGAACGGCTGAATGA
CAGGTATCCTAAGAAGCTGGTGCAGACATACTCAGTGTTTCCCAACCAGGACGAGATGAGCGATGTGGTG
GTCCAGCCTTACAATTCACTCCTCACACTCAAGAGGCTGACGCAGAATGCAGACTGTGTGGTGGTGCTGG
ACAACACAGCCCTGAACCGGATTGCCACAGACCGCCTGCACATCCAGAACCCATCCTTCTCCCAGATCAA
CCAGCTGGTGTCTACCATCATGTCAGCCAGCACCACCACCCTGCGCTACCCTGGCTACATGAACAATGAC
CTCATCGGCCTCATCGCCTCGCTCATTCCCACCCCACGGCTCCACTTCCTCATGACCGGCTACACCCCTC
TCACTACGGACCAGTCAGTGGCCAGCGTGAGGAAGACCACGGTCCTGGATGTCATGAGGCGGCTGCTGCA
GCCCAAGAACGTGATGGTGTCCACAGGCCGAGACCGCCAGACCAACCACTGCTACATCGCCATCCTCAAC
ATCATCCAGGGAGAGGTGGACCCCACCCAGGTCCACAAGAGCTTGCAGAGGATCCGGGAACGCAAGTTGG
CCAACTTCATCCCGTGGGGCCCCGCCAGCATCCAGGTGGCCCTGTCGAGGAAGTCTCCCTACCTGCCCTC
GGCCCACCGGGTCAGCGGGCTCATGATGGCCAACCACACCAGCATCTCCTCGCTCTTCGAGAGAACCTGT
CGCCAGTATGACAAGCTGCGTAAGCGGGAGGCCTTCCTGGAGCAGTTCCGCAAGGAGGACATGTTCAAGG
ACAACTTTGATGAGATGGACACATCCAGGGAGATTGTGCAGCAGCTCATCGATGAGTACCATGCGGCCAC
ACGGCCAGACTACATCTCCTGGGGCACCCAGGAGCAGTGCCCAACTTTCTTGTACAAAGTGGTGACGTAA
GCTAGGGGCCCGTTTAAACCCGCTGATCAGCCTCGACTGTGCCTTCTAGTTGCCAGCCATCTGTTGTTTG
CCCCTCCCCCGTGCCTTCCTTGACCCTGGAAGGTGCCACTCCCACTGTCCTTTCCTAATAAAATGAGGAA
ATTGCATCGCATTGTCTGAGTAGGTGTCATTCTATTCTGGGGGGTGGGGTGGGGCAGGACAGCAAGGGGG
AGGATTGGGAAGACAATAGCAGGCATGCTGGGGATGCGGTGGGCTCTATGGCTTCTGAGGCGGAAAGAAC
CAGCTGGGGCTCTAGGGGGTATCCCC
[124 nt withheld, positions 3667-3790]
C
[91 nt withheld, positions 3792-3882]
AGGGTGATGGTTCACGTACCTAGAAGTTCCTATTCCGAAGTTCCTATTCTCTAGAAAGTATAGGAACTTC
CTTGGCCAAAAAGCCTGAACTCACCGCGACGTCTGTCGAGAAGTTTCTGATCGAAAAGTTCGACAGCGTC
TCCGACCTGATGCAGCTCTCGGAGGGCGAAGAATCTCGTGCTTTCAGCTTCGATGTAGGAGGGCGTGGAT
ATGTCCTGCGGGTAAATAGCTGCGCCGATGGTTTCTACAAAGATCGTTATGTTTATCGGCACTTTGCATC
GGCCGCGCTCCCGATTCCGGAAGTGCTTGACATTGGGGAATTCAGCGAGAGCCTGACCTATTGCATCTCC
CGCCGTGCACAGGGTGTCACGTTGCAAGACCTGCCTGAAACCGAACTGCCCGCTGTTCTGCAGCCGGTCG
CGGAGGCCATGGATGCGATCGCTGCGGCCGATCTTAGCCAGACGAGCGGGTTCGGCCCATTCGGACCGCA
AGGAATCGGTCAATACACTACATGGCGTGATTTCATATGCGCGATTGCTGATCCCCATGTGTATCACTGG
CAAACTGTGATGGACGACACCGTCAGTGCGTCCGTCGCGCAGGCTCTCGATGAGCTGATGCTTTGGGCCG
AGGACTGCCCCGAAGTCCGGCACCTCGTGCACGCGGATTTCGGCTCCAACAATGTCCTGACGGACAATGG
CCGCATAACAGCGGTCATTGACTGGAGCGAGGCGATGTTCGGGGATTCCCAATACGAGGTCGCCAACATC
TTCTTCTGGAGGCCGTGGTTGGCTTGTATGGAGCAGCAGACGCGCTACTTCGAGCGGAGGCATCCGGAGC
TTGCAGGATCGCCGCGGCTCCGGGCGTATATGCTCCGCATTGGTCTTGACCAACTCTATCAGAGCTTGGT
TGACGGCAATTTCGATGATGCAGCTTGGGCGCAGGGTCGATGCGACGCAATCGTCCGATCCGGAGCCGGG
ACTGTCGGGCGTACACAAATCGCCCGCAGAAGCGCGGCCGTCTGGACCGATGGCTGTGTAGAAGTACTCG
CCGATAGTGGAAACCGACGCCCCAGCACTCGTCCGAGGGCAAAGGAATAGCACGTACTACGAGATTTCGA
TTCCACCGCCGCCTTCTATGAAAGGTTGGGCTTCGGAATCGTTTTCCGGGACGCCGGCTGGATGATCCTC
CAGCGCGGGGATCTCATGCTGGAGTTCTTCGCCCACCCCAACTTGTTTATTGCAGCTTATAATGGTTACA
AATAAAGCAATAGCATCACAAATTTCACAAATAAAGCATTTTTTTCACTGCATTCTAGTTGTGGTTTGTC
CAAACTCATCAATGTATCTTATCATGTCTGTATACCGTCGACCTCTAGCTAGAGCTTGGCGTAATCATGG
TCATAGCTGTTTCCTGTGTGAAATTGTTATCCGCTCACAATTCCACACAACATACGAGCCGGAAGCATAA
AGTGTAAAGCCTGGGGTGCCTAATGAGTGAGCTAACTCACATTAATTGCGTTGCGCTCACTGCCCGCTTT
CCAGTCGGGAAACCTGTCGTGCCAGCTGCATTAATGAATCGGCCAACGCGCGGGGAGAGGCGGTTTGCGT
ATTGGGCGCTCTTCCGCTTCCTCGCTCACTGACTCGCTGCGCTCGGTCGTTCGGCTGCGGCGAGCGGTAT
CAGCTCACTCAAAGGCGGTAATACGGTTATCCACAGAATCAGGGGATAACGCAGGAAAGAACATGTGAGC
AAAAGGCCAGCAAAAGGCCAGGAACCGTAAAAAGGCCGCGTTGCTGGCGTTTTTCCATAGGCTCCGCCCC
CCTGACGAGCATCACAAAAATCGACGCTCAAGTCAGAGGTGGCGAAACCCGACAGGACTATAAAGATACC
AGGCGTTTCCCCCTGGAAGCTCCCTCGTGCGCTCTCCTGTTCCGACCCTGCCGCTTACCGGATACCTGTC
CGCCTTTCTCCCTTCGGGAAGCGTGGCGCTTTCTCATAGCTCACGCTGTAGGTATCTCAGTTCGGTGTAG
GTCGTTCGCTCCAAGCTGGGCTGTGTGCACGAACCCCCCGTTCAGCCCGACCGCTGCGCCTTATCCGGTA
ACTATCGTCTTGAGTCCAACCCGGTAAGACACGACTTATCGCCACTGGCAGCAGCCACTGGTAACAGGAT
TAGCAGAGCGAGGTATGTAGGCGGTGCTACAGAGTTCTTGAAGTGGTGGCCTAACTACGGCTACACTAGA
AGAACAGTATTTGGTATCTGCGCTCTGCTGAAGCCAGTTACCTTCGGAAAAAGAGTTGGTAGCTCTTGAT
CCGGCAAACAAACCACCGCTGGTAGCGGTGGTTTTTTTGTTTGCAAGCAGCAGATTACGCGCAGAAAAAA
AGGATCTCAAGAAGATCCTTTGATCTTTTCTACGGGGTCTGACGCTCAGTGGAACGAAAACTCACGTTAA
GGGATTTTGGTCATGAGATTATCAAAAAGGATCTTCACCTAGATCCTTTTAAATTAAAAATGAAGTTTTA
AATCAATCTAAAGTATATATGAGTAAACTTGGTCTGACAGTTACCAATGCTTAATCAGTGAGGCACCTAT
CTCAGCGATCTGTCTATTTCGTTCATCCATAGTTGCCTGACTCCCCGTCGTGTAGATAACTACGATACGG
GAGGGCTTACCATCTGGCCCCAGTGCTGCAATGATACCGCGAGACCCACGCTCACCGGCTCCAGATTTAT
CAGCAATAAACCAGCCAGCCGGAAGGGCCGAGCGCAGAAGTGGTCCTGCAACTTTATCCGCCTCCATCCA
GTCTATTAATTGTTGCCGGGAAGCTAGAGTAAGTAGTTCGCCAGTTAATAGTTTGCGCAACGTTGTTGCC
ATTGCTACAGGCATCGTGGTGTCACGCTCGTCGTTTGGTATGGCTTCATTCAGCTCCGGTTCCCAACGAT
CAAGGCGAGTTACATGATCCCCCATGTTGTGCAAAAAAGCGGTTAGCTCCTTCGGTCCTCCGATCGTTGT
CAGAAGTAAGTTGGCCGCAGTGTTATCACTCATGGTTATGGCAGCACTGCATAATTCTCTTACTGTCATG
CCATCCGTAAGATGCTTTTCTGTGACTGGTGAGTACTCAACCAAGTCATTCTGAGAATAGTGTATGCGGC
GACCGAGTTGCTCTTGCCCGGCGTCAATACGGGATAATACCGCGCCACATAGCAGAACTTTAAAAGTGCT
CATCATTGGAAAACGTTCTTCGGGGCGAAAACTCTCAAGGATCTTACCGCTGTTGAGATCCAGTTCGATG
TAACCCACTCGTGCACCCAACTGATCTTCAGCATCTTTTACTTTCACCAGCGTTTCTGGGTGAGCAAAAA
CAGGAAGGCAAAATGCCGCAAAAAAGGGAATAAGGGCGACACGGAAATGTTGAATACTCATACTCTTCCT
TTTTCAATATTATTGAAGCATTTATCAGGGTTATTGTCTCATGAGCGGATACATATTTGAATGTATTTAG
AAAAATAAACAAATAGGGGTTCCGCGCACATTTCCCCGAAAAGTGCCACCTGACGTCGACGGATCGGGAG
ATCTCCCGATCCCCTATGGTGCACTCTCAGTACAATCTGCTCTGATGCCGCATAGTTAAGCCAGTATCTG
CTCCCTGCTTGTGTGTTGGAGGTCGCTGAGTAGTGCGCGAGCAAAATTTAAGCTACAACAAGGCAAGGCT
TGACCGACAATTGCATGAAGAATCTGCTTAGGGTTAGGCGTTTTGCGCTGCTTCGCGATGTACGGGCCAG
ATA
